>Addgene plasmid #84752 | Lenti_gRNA-Puro | depositor full sequence | sequence record 164464 | Lenti_gRNA-Puro sequence 8330 bps
CCGGGTGCAAAGATGGATAAAGTTTTAAACAGAGAGGAATCTTTGCAGCTAATGGACCTTCTAGGTCTTG
AAAGGAGTGGGAATTGGCTCCGGTGCCCGTCAGTGGGCAGAGCGCACATCGCCCACAGTCCCCGAGAAGT
TGGGGGGAGGGGTCGGCAATTGATCCGGTGCCTAGAGAAGGTGGCGCGGGGTAAACTGGGAAAGTGATGT
CGTGTACTGGCTCCGCCTTTTTCCCGAGGGTGGGGGAGAACCGTATATAAGTGCAGTAGTCGCCGTGAAC
GTTCTTTTTCGCAACGGGTTTGCCGCCAGAACACAGGTAAGTGCCGTGTGTGGTTCCCGCGGGCCTGGCC
TCTTTACGGGTTATGGCCCTTGCGTGCCTTGAATTACTTCCACCTGGCTGCAGTACGTGATTCTTGATCC
CGAGCTTCGGGTTGGAAGTGGGTGGGAGAGTTCGAGGCCTTGCGCTTAAGGAGCCCCTTCGCCTCGTGCT
TGAGTTGAGGCCTGGCCTGGGCGCTGGGGCCGCCGCGTGCGAATCTGGTGGCACCTTCGCGCCTGTCTCG
CTGCTTTCGATAAGTCTCTAGCCATTTAAAATTTTTGATGACCTGCTGCGACGCTTTTTTTCTGGCAAGA
TAGTCTTGTAAATGCGGGCCAAGATCTGCACACTGGTATTTCGGTTTTTGGGGCCGCGGGCGGCGACGGG
GCCCGTGCGTCCCAGCGCACATGTTCGGCGAGGCGGGGCCTGCGAGCGCGGCCACCGAGAATCGGACGGG
GGTAGTCTCAAGCTGGCCGGCCTGCTCTGGTGCCTGGCCTCGCGCCGCCGTGTATCGCCCCGCCCTGGGC
GGCAAGGCTGGCCCGGTCGGCACCAGTTGCGTGAGCGGAAAGATGGCCGCTTCCCGGCCCTGCTGCAGGG
AGCTCAAAATGGAGGACGCGGCGCTCGGGAGAGCGGGCGGGTGAGTCACCCACACAAAGGAAAAGGGCCT
TTCCGTCCTCAGCCGTCGCTTCATGTGACTCCACGGAGTACCGGGCGCCGTCCAGGCACCTCGATTAGTT
CTCGAGCTTTTGGAGTACGTCGTCTTTAGGTTGGGGGGAGGGGTTTTATGCGATGGAGTTTCCCCACACT
GAGTGGGTGGAGACTGAAGTTAGGCCAGCTTGGCACTTGATGTAATTCTCCTTGGAATTTGCCCTTTTTG
AGTTTGGATCTTGGTTCATTCTCAAGCCTCAGACAGTGGTTCAAAGTTTTTTTCTTCCATTTCAGGTGTC
GTGACGTACGGCCACCATGACCGAGTACAAGCCCACGGTGCGCCTCGCCACCCGCGACGACGTCCCCAGG
GCCGTACGCACCCTCGCCGCCGCGTTCGCCGACTACCCCGCCACGCGCCACACCGTCGATCCGGACCGCC
ACATCGAGCGGGTCACCGAGCTGCAAGAACTCTTCCTCACGCGCGTCGGGCTCGACATCGGCAAGGTGTG
GGTCGCGGACGACGGCGCCGCCGTGGCGGTCTGGACCACGCCGGAGAGCGTCGAAGCGGGGGCGGTGTTC
GCCGAGATCGGCCCGCGCATGGCCGAGTTGAGCGGTTCCCGGCTGGCCGCGCAGCAACAGATGGAAGGCC
TCCTGGCGCCGCACCGGCCCAAGGAGCCCGCGTGGTTCCTGGCCACCGTCGGAGTCTCGCCCGACCACCA
GGGCAAGGGTCTGGGCAGCGCCGTCGTGCTCCCCGGAGTGGAGGCGGCCGAGCGCGCCGGGGTGCCCGCC
TTCCTGGAGACCTCCGCGCCCCGCAACCTCCCCTTCTACGAGCGGCTCGGCTTCACCGTCACCGCCGACG
TCGAGGTGCCCGAAGGACCGCGCACCTGGTGCATGACCCGCAAGCCCGGTGCCTGAACGCGTTAAGTCGA
CAATCAACCTCTGGATTACAAAATTTGTGAAAGATTGACTGGTATTCTTAACTATGTTGCTCCTTTTACG
CTATGTGGATACGCTGCTTTAATGCCTTTGTATCATGCTATTGCTTCCCGTATGGCTTTCATTTTCTCCT
CCTTGTATAAATCCTGGTTGCTGTCTCTTTATGAGGAGTTGTGGCCCGTTGTCAGGCAACGTGGCGTGGT
GTGCACTGTGTTTGCTGACGCAACCCCCACTGGTTGGGGCATTGCCACCACCTGTCAGCTCCTTTCCGGG
ACTTTCGCTTTCCCCCTCCCTATTGCCACGGCGGAACTCATCGCCGCCTGCCTTGCCCGCTGCTGGACAG
GGGCTCGGCTGTTGGGCACTGACAATTCCGTGGTGTTGTCGGGGAAATCATCGTCCTTTCCTTGGCTGCT
CGCCTGTGTTGCCACCTGGATTCTGCGCGGGACGTCCTTCTGCTACGTCCCTTCGGCCCTCAATCCAGCG
GACCTTCCTTCCCGCGGCCTGCTGCCGGCTCTGCGGCCTCTTCCGCGTCTTCGCCTTCGCCCTCAGACGA
GTCGGATCTCCCTTTGGGCCGCCTCCCCGCGTCGACTTTAAGACCAATGACTTACAAGGCAGCTGTAGAT
CTTAGCCACTTTTTAAAAGAAAAGGGGGGACTGGAAGGGCTAATTCACTCCCAACGAAGACAAGATCTGC
TTTTTGCTTGTACTGGGTCTCTCTGGTTAGACCAGATCTGAGCCTGGGAGCTCTCTGGCTAACTAGGGAA
CCCACTGCTTAAGCCTCAATAAAGCTTGCCTTGAGTGCTTCAAGTAGTGTGTGCCCGTCTGTTGTGTGAC
TCTGGTAACTAGAGATCCCTCAGACCCTTTTAGTCAGTGTGGAAAATCTCTAGCAGTACGTATAGTAGTT
CATGTCATCTTATTATTCAGTATTTATAACTTGCAAAGAAATGAATATCAGAGAGTGAGAGGAACTTGTT
TATTGCAGCTTATAATGGTTACAAATAAAGCAATAGCATCACAAATTTCACAAATAAAGCATTTTTTTCA
CTGCATTCTAGTTGTGGTTTGTCCAAACTCATCAATGTATCTTATCATGTCTGGCTCTAGCTATCCCGCC
CCTAACTCCGCCCATCCCGCCCCTAACTCCGCCCAGTTCCGCCCATTCTCCGCCCCATGGCTGACTAATT
TTTTTTATTTATGCAGAGGCCGAGGCCGCCTCGGCCTCTGAGCTATTCCAGAAGTAGTGAGGAGGCTTTT
TTGGAGGCCTAGGGACGTACCCAATTCGCCCTATAGTGAGTCGTATTACGCGCGCTCACTGGCCGTCGTT
TTACAACGTCGTGACTGGGAAAACCCTGGCGTTACCCAACTTAATCGCCTTGCAGCACATCCCCCTTTCG
CCAGCTGGCGTAATAGCGAAGAGGCCCGCACCGATCGCCCTTCCCAACAGTTGCGCAGCCTGAATGGCGA
ATGGG
[124 nt withheld, positions 3366-3489]
C
[91 nt withheld, positions 3491-3581]
A
[49 nt withheld, positions 3583-3631]
CCTTTGACGTTGGAGTCCACGTTCTTT
[37 nt withheld, positions 3659-3695]
ACCCTATCTCGGTCTATTCTTTTGATTTATAAGGGATTTTGCCGATTTCGGCCTATTGGTTAAAAAATGA
GCTGATTTAACAAAAATTTAACGCGAATTTTAACAAAATATTAACGCTTACAATTTAGGTGGCACTTTTC
GGGGAAATGTGCGCGGAACCCCTATTTGTTTATTTTTCTAAATACATTCAAATATGTATCCGCTCATGAG
ACAATAACCCTGATAAATGCTTCAATAATATTGAAAAAGGAAGAGTATGAGTATTCAACATTTCCGTGTC
GCCCTTATTCCCTTTTTTGCGGCATTTTGCCTTCCTGTTTTTGCTCACCCAGAAACGCTGGTGAAAGTAA
AAGATGCTGAAGATCAGTTGGGTGCACGAGTGGGTTACATCGAACTGGATCTCAACAGCGGTAAGATCCT
TGAGAGTTTTCGCCCCGAAGAACGTTTTCCAATGATGAGCACTTTTAAAGTTCTGCTATGTGGCGCGGTA
TTATCCCGTATTGACGCCGGGCAAGAGCAACTCGGTCGCCGCATACACTATTCTCAGAATGACTTGGTTG
AGTACTCACCAGTCACAGAAAAGCATCTTACGGATGGCATGACAGTAAGAGAATTATGCAGTGCTGCCAT
AACCATGAGTGATAACACTGCGGCCAACTTACTTCTGACAACGATCGGAGGACCGAAGGAGCTAACCGCT
TTTTTGCACAACATGGGGGATCATGTAACTCGCCTTGATCGTTGGGAACCGGAGCTGAATGAAGCCATAC
CAAACGACGAGCGTGACACCACGATGCCTGTAGCAATGGCAACAACGTTGCGCAAACTATTAACTGGCGA
ACTACTTACTCTAGCTTCCCGGCAACAATTAATAGACTGGATGGAGGCGGATAAAGTTGCAGGACCACTT
CTGCGCTCGGCCCTTCCGGCTGGCTGGTTTATTGCTGATAAATCTGGAGCCGGTGAGCGTGGGTCTCGCG
GTATCATTGCAGCACTGGGGCCAGATGGTAAGCCCTCCCGTATCGTAGTTATCTACACGACGGGGAGTCA
GGCAACTATGGATGAACGAAATAGACAGATCGCTGAGATAGGTGCCTCACTGATTAAGCATTGGTAACTG
TCAGACCAAGTTTACTCATATATACTTTAGATTGATTTAAAACTTCATTTTTAATTTAAAAGGATCTAGG
TGAAGATCCTTTTTGATAATCTCATGACCAAAATCCCTTAACGTGAGTTTTCGTTCCACTGAGCGTCAGA
CCCCGTAGAAAAGATCAAAGGATCTTCTTGAGATCCTTTTTTTCTGCGCGTAATCTGCTGCTTGCAAACA
AAAAAACCACCGCTACCAGCGGTGGTTTGTTTGCCGGATCAAGAGCTACCAACTCTTTTTCCGAAGGTAA
CTGGCTTCAGCAGAGCGCAGATACCAAATACTGTTCTTCTAGTGTAGCCGTAGTTAGGCCACCACTTCAA
GAACTCTGTAGCACCGCCTACATACCTCGCTCTGCTAATCCTGTTACCAGTGGCTGCTGCCAGTGGCGAT
AAGTCGTGTCTTACCGGGTTGGACTCAAGACGATAGTTACCGGATAAGGCGCAGCGGTCGGGCTGAACGG
GGGGTTCGTGCACACAGCCCAGCTTGGAGCGAACGACCTACACCGAACTGAGATACCTACAGCGTGAGCT
ATGAGAAAGCGCCACGCTTCCCGAAGGGAGAAAGGCGGACAGGTATCCGGTAAGCGGCAGGGTCGGAACA
GGAGAGCGCACGAGGGAGCTTCCAGGGGGAAACGCCTGGTATCTTTATAGTCCTGTCGGGTTTCGCCACC
TCTGACTTGAGCGTCGATTTTTGTGATGCTCGTCAGGGGGGCGGAGCCTATGGAAAAACGCCAGCAACGC
GGCCTTTTTACGGTTCCTGGCCTTTTGCTGGCCTTTTGCTCACATGTTCTTTCCTGCGTTATCCCCTGAT
TCTGTGGATAACCGTATTACCGCCTTTGAGTGAGCTGATACCGCTCGCCGCAGCCGAACGACCGAGCGCA
GCGAGTCAGTGAGCGAGGAAGCGGAAGAGCGCCCAATACGCAAACCGCCTCTCCCCGCGCGTTGGCCGAT
TCATTAATGCAGCTGGCACGACAGGTTTCCCGACTGGAAAGCGGGCAGTGAGCGCAACGCAATTAATGTG
AGTTAGCTCACTCATTAGGCACCCCAGGCTTTACACTTTATGCTTCCGGCTCGTATGTTGTGTGGAATTG
TGAGCGGATAACAATTTCACACAGGAAACAGCTATGACCATGATTACGCCAAGCGCGCAATTAACCCTCA
CTAAAGGGAACAAAAGCTGGAGCTGCAAGCTTAATGTAGTCTTATGCAATACTCTTGTAGTCTTGCAACA
TGGTAACGATGAGTTAGCAACATGCCTTACAAGGAGAGAAAAAGCACCGTGCATGCCGATTGGTGGAAGT
AAGGTGGTACGATCGTGCCTTATTAGGAAGGCAACAGACGGGTCTGACATGGATTGGACGAACCACTGAA
TTGCCGCATTGCAGAGATATTGTATTTAAGTGCCTAGCTCGATACATAAACGGGTCTCTCTGGTTAGACC
AGATCTGAGCCTGGGAGCTCTCTGGCTAACTAGGGAACCCACTGCTTAAGCCTCAATAAAGCTTGCCTTG
AGTGCTTCAAGTAGTGTGTGCCCGTCTGTTGTGTGACTCTGGTAACTAGAGATCCCTCAGACCCTTTTAG
TCAGTGTGGAAAATCTCTAGCAGTGGCGCCCGAACAGGGACTTGAAAGCGAAAGGGAAACCAGAGGAGCT
CTCTCGACGCAGGACTCGGCTTGCTGAAGCGCGCACGGCAAGAGGCGAGGGGCGGCGACTGGTGAGTACG
CCAAAAATTTTGACTAGCGGAGGCTAGAAGGAGAGAGATGGGTGCGAGAGCGTCAGTATTAAGCGGGGGA
GAATTAGATCGCGATGGGAAAAAATTCGGTTAAGGCCAGGGGGAAAGAAAAAATATAAATTAAAACATAT
AGTATGGGCAAGCAGGGAGCTAGAACGATTCGCAGTTAATCCTGGCCTGTTAGAAACATCAGAAGGCTGT
AGACAAATACTGGGACAGCTACAACCATCCCTTCAGACAGGATCAGAAGAACTTAGATCATTATATAATA
CAGTAGCAACCCTCTATTGTGTGCATCAAAGGATAGAGATAAAAGACACCAAGGAAGCTTTAGACAAGAT
AGAGGAAGAGCAAAACAAAAGTAAGACCACCGCACAGCAAGCGGCCGCTGATCTTCAGACCTGGAGGAGG
AGATATGAGGGACAATTGGAGAAGTGAATTATATAAATATAAAGTAGTAAAAATTGAACCATTAGGAGTA
GCACCCACCAAGGCAAAGAGAAGAGTGGTGCAGAGAGAAAAAAGAGCAGTGGGAATAGGAGCTTTGTTCC
TTGGGTTCTTGGGAGCAGCAGGAAGCACTATGGGCGCAGCGTCAATGACGCTGACGGTACAGGCCAGACA
ATTATTGTCTGGTATAGTGCAGCAGCAGAACAATTTGCTGAGGGCTATTGAGGCGCAACAGCATCTGTTG
CAACTCACAGTCTGGGGCATCAAGCAGCTCCAGGCAAGAATCCTGGCTGTGGAAAGATACCTAAAGGATC
AACAGCTCCTGGGGATTTGGGGTTGCTCTGGAAAACTCATTTGCACCACTGCTGTGCCTTGGAATGCTAG
TTGGAGTAATAAATCTCTGGAACAGATTTGGAATCACACGACCTGGATGGAGTGGGACAGAGAAATTAAC
AATTACACAAGCTTAATACACTCCTTAATTGAAGAATCGCAAAACCAGCAAGAAAAGAATGAACAAGAAT
TATTGGAATTAGATAAATGGGCAAGTTTGTGGAATTGGTTTAACATAACAAATTGGCTGTGGTATATAAA
ATTATTCATAATGATAGTAGGAGGCTTGGTAGGTTTAAGAATAGTTTTTGCTGTACTTTCTATAGTGAAT
AGAGTTAGGCAGGGATATTCACCATTATCGTTTCAGACCCACCTCCCAACCCCGAGGGGACCCAGAGAGG
GCCTATTTCCCATGATTCCTTCATATTTGCATATACGATACAAGGCTGTTAGAGAGATAATTAGAATTAA
TTTGACTGTAAACACAAAGATATTAGTACAAAATACGTGACGTAGAAAGTAATAATTTCTTGGGTAGTTT
GCAGTTTTAAAATTATGTTTTAAAATGGACTATCATATGCTTACCGTAACTTGAAAGTATTTCGATTTCT
TGGCTTTATATATCTTGTGGAAAGGACGAAACACCGGAGACGTTGACTATCGTCTCGCTACTCTACCACT
TGTACTTCAGCGGTCAGCTTACTCGACTTAACGTGCACGTGACACGTTCTAGACCGTACATGCTTACATG
GGATGAAGCTTGGCGTAACTAGATCTTGAGACAAATGGCAGTATTCATCCACAATTTTAAAAGAAAAGGG
GGGATTGGGGGGTACAGTGCAGGGGAAAGAATAGTAGACATAATAGCAACAGACATACAAACTAAAGAAT
TACAAAAACAAATTACAAAAATTCAAAATTTTCGGGTTTATTACAGGGACAGCAGAGATCCACTTTGGCG
CCGGCTCGAGGGGGC
Features (pLannotate 1.2.2; 28 found; start..end, strand, type, name):
     13..79      +  CDS            small t antigen (fragment): SV40 (simian virus 40) small t antigen
    105..316     +  promoter       EF-1α core promoter: core promoter for human elongation factor EF-1α
    317..1255    +  intron         EF-1α intron A: intron upstream of the start codon of human EF-1α
   1277..1876    +  CDS            PuroR (fragment): puromycin N-acetyltransferase; pac from Streptomyces; confers resistance to puromycin
   1892..2480    +  misc_feature   WPRE: woodchuck hepatitis virus posttranscriptional regulatory element
   2531..2550    +  misc_feature   cPPT/CTS (fragment): central polypurine tract and central termination sequence of HIV-1
   2552..2785    +  LTR            3' LTR (ΔU3): self-inactivating 3' long terminal repeat (LTR) from HIV-1
   2863..2984    +  polyA_signal   SV40 poly(A) signal: SV40 polyadenylation signal
   3024..3159    +  rep_origin     SV40 ori: SV40 origin of replication
   3180..3198    -  promoter       T7 promoter: promoter for bacteriophage T7 RNA polymerase
   3206..3361    +  CDS            lacZα (fragment): LacZα fragment of β-galactosidase; lacZ fragment
   3366..3794    +  rep_origin     f1 ori (sequence partly withheld): f1 bacteriophage origin of replication; arrow indicates direction of (+) strand synthesis
   3847..3951    +  promoter       AmpR promoter: bla
   3952..4812    +  CDS            AmpR: β-lactamase; bla; confers resistance to ampicillin, carbenicillin, and related antibiotics
   4983..5571    +  rep_origin     ori: high-copy-number ColE1/pMB1/pBR322/pUC origin of replication
   5754..5846    +  CDS            lacI (fragment): lac repressor; lacI; The lac repressor binds to the lac operator to inhibit transcription in E. coli. This inhibition can be relieved by adding lactose or isopropyl-β-D-thiogalactopyranoside (IPTG).
   5859..5880    +  protein_bind   CAP binding site: CAP binding activates transcription in the presence of cAMP. E. coli catabolite activator protein
   5895..5925    +  promoter       lac promoter: promoter for the E. coli lac operon
   5933..5949    +  protein_bind   lac operator: The lac repressor binds to the lac operator to inhibit transcription in E. coli. This inhibition can be relieved by adding lactose or isopropyl-β-D-thiogalactopyranoside (IPTG). lac repressor encoded by lacI
   5994..6012    +  promoter       T3 promoter: promoter for bacteriophage T3 RNA polymerase
   6040..6266    +  promoter       RSV promoter: Rous sarcoma virus enhancer/promoter
   6267..6447    +  LTR            5' LTR (truncated): truncated 5' long terminal repeat (LTR) from HIV-1
   6494..6619    +  misc_feature   HIV-1 Ψ: packaging signal of human immunodeficiency virus type 1
   6603..6966    +  CDS            HIV-1 gag (fragment): gag protein from human immunodeficiency virus 1; gag
   7112..7345    +  misc_feature   RRE: The Rev response element (RRE) of HIV-1 allows for Rev-dependent mRNA export from the nucleus to the cytoplasm.
   7722..7748    +  CDS            Rev (fragment): human immunodeficiency virus 1 (HIV-1) Rev protein; rev; enhances nuclear export of unspliced and incompletely spliced viral mRNAs
   7752..7992    +  promoter       U6 promoter: RNA polymerase III promoter for human U6 snRNA
   8160..8277    +  misc_feature   cPPT/CTS: central polypurine tract and central termination sequence of HIV-1
