[The description below was written by a language model from this plasmid's Addgene catalogue record and pLannotate feature annotations shown in this document.]
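Description:
Lenti_gRNA-Puro is an empty lentiviral backbone of 8,330 bp, derived from LentiGuide-Puro, for expressing customizable CRISPR-Cpf1 guide RNAs in mammalian cells. It is propagated in E. coli through a high-copy ColE1/pUC-type origin with ampicillin selection (AmpR under its own promoter). Because the repeated LTR sequences are prone to recombination, it is maintained in recombination-deficient strains. The plasmid also carries an f1 origin, an SV40 origin and poly(A) signal, and residual lac, T3 and T7 elements from the parental cloning vector.

The viral portion follows a third-generation, self-inactivating design. An RSV promoter fused to a truncated HIV-1 5' LTR drives transcription of the genomic RNA in packaging cells. It is followed by the Ψ packaging signal with a partial gag sequence, the Rev response element for Rev-dependent nuclear export, and a cPPT/CTS element that aids nuclear import of the reverse-transcribed genome. The U3-deleted 3' LTR inactivates the viral promoter after integration.

Within this frame, a human U6 RNA polymerase III promoter drives the guide RNA. The guide sequence is inserted by restriction enzyme cloning downstream of U6, although the feature table does not annotate the cloning site or any Cpf1 direct repeat scaffold. A separate cassette uses the EF-1α core promoter with its intron A to express puromycin N-acetyltransferase, and a WPRE follows it to enhance transcript expression. This allows puromycin selection of transduced cells.

The vector encodes no nuclease, so Cpf1 must be supplied separately. The associated publication concerns high-throughput profiling of Cpf1 activity, which is consistent with use for delivering individual or pooled guide RNAs by lentiviral transduction.
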