Addgene plasmid #84752: Lenti_gRNA-Puro
Purpose: (Empty Backbone) Expresses Cpf1 customizable sgRNA from U6 promoter and puromycin resistance from EF-1a promoter
Depositing lab: Hyongbum Kim. Depositing organization: Yonsei University Health System. Publication: In vivo high-throughput profiling of CRISPR-Cpf1 activity. Kim HK, Song M, Lee J, Menon AV, Jung S, Kang YM, Choi JW, Woo E, Koh HC, Nam JW, Kim H. Nat Methods. 2016 Dec 19. doi: 10.1038/nmeth.4104. PubMed 27992409.
Backbone
  Vector backbone: LentiGuide-Puro(Addgene#:52963)
  Backbone size (bp): 8330
  Vector type: Mammalian Expression, Lentiviral, CRISPR
  Promoter: hU6
  Selectable markers: Puromycin
Growth in bacteria
  Bacterial resistance: Ampicillin, 100 μg/mL
  Growth temperature: 37°C
  Growth strain: NEB Stable
  Growth instructions: Use SapI digest to check for unwanted recombination of lentiviral plasmid. Only amplify in RecA- bacteria (eg. Stbl3).
  Copy number: High Copy
Gene/Insert
  Cloning method: Restriction Enzyme
  Sequencing primers: 5′ hU6-F; 3′ hGata4-rev (5'-ATTGTGGATGAATACTGCC-3')
Terms and licenses: Academic/Nonprofit Terms; Industry Terms: Not Available to Industry
How to cite: Lenti_gRNA-Puro was a gift from Hyongbum Kim (Addgene plasmid # 84752 ; http://n2t.net/addgene:84752 ; RRID:Addgene_84752)
