>Addgene plasmid #84752 | Lenti_gRNA-Puro | addgene partial sequence | sequence record 167247 | EF1a-F 5'-TCAAGCCTCAGACAGTGGTTC-3'
TTTCAGGTGTCGTGACGTACGGCCACCATGACCGAGTACAAGCCCACGGTGCGCCTCGCCACCCGCGACG
ACGTCCCCAGGGCCGTACGCACCCTCGCCGCCGCGTTCGCCGACTACCCCGCCACGCGCCACACCGTCGA
TCCGGACCGCCACATCGAGCGGGTCACCGAGCTGCAAGAACTCTTCCTCACGCGCGTCGGGCTCGACATC
GGCAAGGTGTGGGTCGCGGACGACGGCGCCGCCGTGGCGGTCTGGACCACGCCGGAGAGCGTCGAAGCGG
GGGCGGTGTTCGCCGAGATCGGCCCGCGCATGGCCGAGTTGAGCGGTTCCCGGCTGGCCGCGCAGCAACA
GATGGAAGGCCTCCTGGCGCCGCACCGGCCCAAGGAGCCCGCGTGGTTCCTGGCCACCGTCGGAGTCTCG
CCCGACCACCAGGGCAAGGGTCTGGGCAGCGCCGTCGTGCTCCCCGGAGTGGAGGCGGCCGAGCGCGCCG
GGGTGCCCGCCTTCCTGGAGACCTCCGCGCCCCGCAACCTCCCCTTCTACGAGCGGCTCGGCTTCACCGT
CACCGCCGACGTCGAGGTGCCCGAAGGACCGCGCACCTGGTGCATGACCCGCAAGCCCGGTGCCTGAACG
CGTTAAGTCGACAATCAACCTCTGGATTACAAAATTTGTGAAAGATTGACTGGTATTCTTAACTATGTTG
CTCCTTTT
