>Addgene plasmid #84752 | Lenti_gRNA-Puro | addgene partial sequence | sequence record 167249 | EF1a-R 5'-CACGGCGACTACTGCACTTA-3'
CCCACCCTCGGGAAAAAGGCGGAGCCAGTACACGACATCACTTTCCCAGTTTACCCCGCGCCACCTTCTC
TAGGCACCGGATCAATTGCCGACCCCTCCCCCCAACTTCTCGGGGACTGTGGGCGATGTGCGCTCTGCCC
ACTGACGGGCACCGGAGCCAATTCCCACTCCTTTCAAGACCTAGAAGGTCCATTAGCTGCAAAGATTCCT
CTCTGTTTAAAACTTTATCCATCTTTGCACCCGGGCCCCCTCGAGCCGGCGCCAAAGTGGATCTCTGCTG
TCCCTGTAATAAACCCGAAAATTTTGAATTTTTGTAATTTGTTTTTGTAATTCTTTAGTTTGTATGTCTG
TTGCTATTATGTCTACTATTCTTTCCCCTGCACTGTACCCCCCAATCCCCCCTTTTCTTTTAAAATTGTG
GATGAATACTGCCATTTGTCTCAAGATCTAGTTACGCCAAGCTTCATCCCATGTAAGCATGTACGGTCTA
GAACGTGTCACGTGCACGTTAAGTCGAGTAAGCTGACCGCTGAAGTACAAGTGGTAGAGTAGCGAGACGA
TAGTCAACGTCTCCGGTGTTTCGTCCTTTCCACAAGATATATAAAGCCAAGAAATCGAAATACTTTCAAG
TTACGGTAAGCATATGATAGTCCATTTTAAAACATAATTTTAAAACTGCAAACTACCCAAGAAATTATTA
CTTTCTACGTCACGTATTTTGTACTAATATCTTTGTGTTTACAGTCAAATTAATTCTAATTATCTCTCTA
ACAGCCTTGTATCGTATATGCAAATATGAAGGAATCATGGGAAATAGGCCCTCTCTGGGTCCCCTCGGGG
TTGGGAGGTGGGTCTGAAACGATAATGGTGAATATCCCTGCCTAACTCTATTCACTATAGAAAGTACAGC
AAAAACTATTCTTAAACCTACCAAGCCTCCTACTATCATTATGAATAATTTTATATACCACAGCCAATTT
GTTATGTTAAACCAAT
